>Addgene plasmid #157644 | pDH009 | addgene full sequence | sequence record 326039 | Addgene NGS Result
CTGAGATCCGGCTGCTAACAAAGCCCGAAAGGAAGCTGAGTTGGCTGCTGCCACCGCTGAGCAATAACTA
GCATAACCCCTTGGGGCCTCTAAACGGGTCTTGAGGGGTTTTTTGCTGAAAGGAGGAACTATATCCGGAT
TGGCGAATGGG
[124 nt withheld, positions 152-275]
C
[91 nt withheld, positions 277-367]
A
[49 nt withheld, positions 369-417]
CCTTTGACGTTGGAGTCCACGTTCTTT
[37 nt withheld, positions 445-481]
ACCCTATCTCGGTCTATTCTTTTGATTTATAAGGGATTTTGCCGATTTCGGCCTATTGGTTAAAAAATGA
GCTGATTTAACAAAAATTTAACGCGAATTTTAACAAAATATTAACGCTTACAATTTAGGTGGCACTTTTC
GGGGAAATGTGCGCGGAACCCCTATTTGTTTATTTTTCTAAATACATTCAAATATGTATCCGCTCATGAA
TTAATTCTTAGAAAAACTCATCGAGCATCAAATGAAACTGCAATTTATTCATATCAGGATTATCAATACC
ATATTTTTGAAAAAGCCGTTTCTGTAATGAAGGAGAAAACTCACCGAGGCAGTTCCATAGGATGGCAAGA
TCCTGGTATCGGTCTGCGATTCCGACTCGTCCAACATCAATACAACCTATTAATTTCCCCTCGTCAAAAA
TAAGGTTATCAAGTGAGAAATCACCATGAGTGACGACTGAATCCGGTGAGAATGGCAAAAGTTTATGCAT
TTCTTTCCAGACTTGTTCAACAGGCCAGCCATTACGCTCGTCATCAAAATCACTCGCATCAACCAAACCG
TTATTCATTCGTGATTGCGCCTGAGCGAGACGAAATACGCGATCGCTGTTAAAAGGACAATTACAAACAG
GAATCGAATGCAACCGGCGCAGGAACACTGCCAGCGCATCAACAATATTTTCACCTGAATCAGGATATTC
TTCTAATACCTGGAATGCTGTTTTCCCGGGGATCGCAGTGGTGAGTAACCATGCATCATCAGGAGTACGG
ATAAAATGCTTGATGGTCGGAAGAGGCATAAATTCCGTCAGCCAGTTTAGTCTGACCATCTCATCTGTAA
CATCATTGGCAACGCTACCTTTGCCATGTTTCAGAAACAACTCTGGCGCATCGGGCTTCCCATACAATCG
ATAGATTGTCGCACCTGATTGCCCGACATTATCGCGAGCCCATTTATACCCATATAAATCAGCATCCATG
TTGGAATTTAATCGCGGCCTAGAGCAAGACGTTTCCCGTTGAATATGGCTCATAACACCCCTTGTATTAC
TGTTTATGTAAGCAGACAGTTTTATTGTTCATGACCAAAATCCCTTAACGTGAGTTTTCGTTCCACTGAG
CGTCAGACCCCGTAGAAAAGATCAAAGGATCTTCTTGAGATCCTTTTTTTCTGCGCGTAATCTGCTGCTT
GCAAACAAAAAAACCACCGCTACCAGCGGTGGTTTGTTTGCCGGATCAAGAGCTACCAACTCTTTTTCCG
AAGGTAACTGGCTTCAGCAGAGCGCAGATACCAAATACTGTCCTTCTAGTGTAGCCGTAGTTAGGCCACC
ACTTCAAGAACTCTGTAGCACCGCCTACATACCTCGCTCTGCTAATCCTGTTACCAGTGGCTGCTGCCAG
TGGCGATAAGTCGTGTCTTACCGGGTTGGACTCAAGACGATAGTTACCGGATAAGGCGCAGCGGTCGGGC
TGAACGGGGGGTTCGTGCACACAGCCCAGCTTGGAGCGAACGACCTACACCGAACTGAGATACCTACAGC
GTGAGCTATGAGAAAGCGCCACGCTTCCCGAAGGGAGAAAGGCGGACAGGTATCCGGTAAGCGGCAGGGT
CGGAACAGGAGAGCGCACGAGGGAGCTTCCAGGGGGAAACGCCTGGTATCTTTATAGTCCTGTCGGGTTT
CGCCACCTCTGACTTGAGCGTCGATTTTTGTGATGCTCGTCAGGGGGGCGGAGCCTATGGAAAAACGCCA
GCAACGCGGCCTTTTTACGGTTCCTGGCCTTTTGCTGGCCTTTTGCTCACATGTTCTTTCCTGCGTTATC
CCCTGATTCTGTGGATAACCGTATTACCGCCTTTGAGTGAGCTGATACCGCTCGCCGCAGCCGAACGACC
GAGCGCAGCGAGTCAGTGAGCGAGGAAGCGGAAGAGCGCCTGATGCGGTATTTTCTCCTTACGCATCTGT
GCGGTATTTCACACCGCAATGGTGCACTCTCAGTACAATCTGCTCTGATGCCGCATAGTTAAGCCAGTAT
ACACTCCGCTATCGCTACGTGACTGGGTCATGGCTGCGCCCCGACACCCGCCAACACCCGCTGACGCGCC
CTGACGGGCTTGTCTGCTCCCGGCATCCGCTTACAGACAAGCTGTGACCGTCTCCGGGAGCTGCATGTGT
CAGAGGTTTTCACCGTCATCACCGAAACGCGCGAGGCAGCTGCGGTAAAGCTCATCAGCGTGGTCGTGAA
GCGATTCACAGATGTCTGCCTGTTCATCCGCGTCCAGCTCGTTGAGTTTCTCCAGAAGCGTTAATGTCTG
GCTTCTGATAAAGCGGGCCATGTTAAGGGCGGTTTTTTCCTGTTTGGTCACTGATGCCTCCGTGTAAGGG
GGATTTCTGTTCATGGGGGTAATGATACCGATGAAACGAGAGAGGATGCTCACGATACGGGTTACTGATG
ATGAACATGCCCGGTTACTGGAACGTTGTGAGGGTAAACAACTGGCGGTATGGATGCGGCGGGACCAGAG
AAAAATCACTCAGGGTCAATGCCAGCGCTTCGTTAATACAGATGTAGGTGTTCCACAGGGTAGCCAGCAG
CATCCTGCGATGCAGATCCGGAACATAATGGTGCAGGGCGCTGACTTCCGCGTTTCCAGACTTTACGAAA
CACGGAAACCGAAGACCATTCATGTTGTTGCTCAGGTCGCAGACGTTTTGCAGCAGCAGTCGCTTCACGT
TCGCTCGCGTATCGGTGATTCATTCTGCTAACCAGTAAGGCAACCCCGCCAGCCTAGCCGGGTCCTCAAC
GACAGGAGCACGATCATGCGCACCCGTGGGGCCGCCATGCCGGCGATAATGGCCTGCTTCTCGCCGAAAC
GTTTGGTGGCGGGACCAGTGACGAAGGCTTGAGCGAGGGCGTGCAAGATTCCGAATACCGCAAGCGACAG
GCCGATCATCGTCGCGCTCCAGCGAAAGCGGTCCTCGCCGAAAATGACCCAGAGCGCTGCCGGCACCTGT
CCTACGAGTTGCATGATAAAGAAGACAGTCATAAGTGCGGCGACGATAGTCATGCCCCGCGCCCACCGGA
AGGAGCTGACTGGGTTGAAGGCTCTCAAGGGCATCGGTCGAGATCCCGGTGCCTAATGAGTGAGCTAACT
TACATTAATTGCGTTGCGCTCACTGCCCGCTTTCCAGTCGGGAAACCTGTCGTGCCAGCTGCATTAATGA
ATCGGCCAACGCGCGGGGAGAGGCGGTTTGCGTATTGGGCGCCAGGGTGGTTTTTCTTTTCACCAGTGAG
ACGGGCAACAGCTGATTGCCCTTCACCGCCTGGCCCTGAGAGAGTTGCAGCAAGCGGTCCACGCTGGTTT
GCCCCAGCAGGCGAAAATCCTGTTTGATGGTGGTTAACGGCGGGATATAACATGAGCTGTCTTCGGTATC
GTCGTATCCCACTACCGAGATATCCGCACCAACGCGCAGCCCGGACTCGGTAATGGCGCGCATTGCGCCC
AGCGCCATCTGATCGTTGGCAACCAGCATCGCAGTGGGAACGATGCCCTCATTCAGCATTTGCATGGTTT
GTTGAAAACCGGACATGGCACTCCAGTCGCCTTCCCGTTCCGCTATCGGCTGAATTTGATTGCGAGTGAG
ATATTTATGCCAGCCAGCCAGACGCAGACGCGCCGAGACAGAACTTAATGGGCCCGCTAACAGCGCGATT
TGCTGGTGACCCAATGCGACCAGATGCTCCACGCCCAGTCGCGTACCGTCTTCATGGGAGAAAATAATAC
TGTTGATGGGTGTCTGGTCAGAGACATCAAGAAATAACGCCGGAACATTAGTGCAGGCAGCTTCCACAGC
AATGGCATCCTGGTCATCCAGCGGATAGTTAATGATCAGCCCACTGACGCGTTGCGCGAGAAGATTGTGC
ACCGCCGCTTTACAGGCTTCGACGCCGCTTCGTTCTACCATCGACACCACCACGCTGGCACCCAGTTGAT
CGGCGCGAGATTTAATCGCCGCGACAATTTGCGACGGCGCGTGCAGGGCCAGACTGGAGGTGGCAACGCC
AATCAGCAACGACTGTTTGCCCGCCAGTTGTTGTGCCACGCGGTTGGGAATGTAATTCAGCTCCGCCATC
GCCGCTTCCACTTTTTCCCGCGTTTTCGCAGAAACGTGGCTGGCCTGGTTCACCACGCGGGAAACGGTCT
GATAAGAGACACCGGCATACTCTGCGACATCGTATAACGTTACTGGTTTCACATTCACCACCCTGAATTG
ACTCTCTTCCGGGCGCTATCATGCCATACCGCGAAAGGTTTTGCGCCATTCGATGGTGTCCGGGATCTCG
ACGCTCTCCCTTATGCGACTCCTGCATTAGGAAGCAGCCCAGTAGTAGGTTGAGGCCGTTGAGCACCGCC
GCCGCAAGGAATGGTGCATGCAAGGAGATGGCGCCCAACAGTCCCCCGGCCACGGGGCCTGCCACCATAC
CCACGCCGAAACAAGCGCTCATGAGCCCGAAGTGGCGAGCCCGATCTTCCCCATCGGTGATGTCGGCGAT
ATAGGCGCCAGCAACCGCACCTGTGGCGCCGGTGATGCCGGCCACGATGCGTCCGGCGTAGAGGATCGAG
ATCTCGATCCCGCGAAATTAATACGACTCACTATAGGGGAATTGTGAGCGGATAACAATTCCCCTCTAGA
AATAATTTTGTTTAACTTTAAGAAGGAGATATACCATGGGCAGCAGCCATCATCATCATCATCACAGCAG
CGGCCTGGTGCCGCGCGGCAGCCATATGGCTAGCATGACTGGTGGACAGCAAATGGGTGCGGGATCCATG
AGCACCGTGGCGAACATTGCGCCGGTGTTTACCGGCGATTGCAAAACCATTCCGACCCCGGAAGAATGCG
CGACCTTTCTGTATAAAGTGGTGAACAGCGGCGGCTGGGAAAAATGCTGGGTGGAAGAAGTGATTCCGTG
GGATCTGGGCGTGCCGACCCCGCTGGTGCTGCATCTGGTGAAAAACAACGCGCTGCCGAACGGCAAAGGC
CTGGTGCCGGGCTGCGGCGGCGGCTATGATGTGGTGGCGATGGCGAACCCGGAACGCTTTATGGTGGGCC
TGGATATTAGCGAAAACGCGCTGAAAAAAGCGCGCGAAACCTTTAGCACCATGCCGGCGGCCGCGGGTGC
TTCTGGTGGTGGTTCTTCTGGTGGTCACATGGAGAGCAATACATCATCATCTTTGGAGAATTTAGCGACG
GCGCCTGTGAACCAGATCCAAGAAACAATTTCTGATAATTGTGTGGTGATTTTCTCAAAAACATCCTGTT
CTTACTGTACAATGGCAAAAAAGCTTTTCCATGACATGAATGTTAACTATAAAGTGGTGGAACTGGACCT
GCTTGAATATGGAAACCAGTTCCAAGATGCTCTTTACAAAATGACTGGTGAAAGAACTGTTCCAAGAATA
TTTGTCAATGGTACTTTTATTGGAGGTGCAACTGACACTCATAGGCTTCACAAAGAAGGAAAATTGCTCC
CACTAGTTCATCAATGTTATTTGAAAAAATCTAAGAGGAAAGAATTTCAGTGACAAGTTACGGCTAGCTC
AGTCCTAGGTATAGTGCTAGCAGGAGGTGTACTAGTTGAGCCATATTCAACGGGAAACGTCTTGCTCTAG
GCCGCGATTAAATTCCAACATGGATGCTGATTTATATGGGTATAAATGGGCTCGCGATAATGTCGGGCAA
TCAGGTGCGACAATCTATCGATTGTATGGGAAGCCCGATGCGCCAGAGTTGTTTCTGAAACATGGCAAAG
GTAGCGTTGCCAATGATGTTACAGATGAGATGGTCAGACTAAACTGGCTGACGGAATTTATGCCTCTTCC
GACCATCAAGCATTTTATCCGTACTCCTGATGATGCATGGTTACTCACCACTGCGATCCCCGGGAAAACA
GCATTCCAGGTATTAGAAGAATATCCTGATTCAGGTGAAAATATTGTTGATGCGCTGGCAGTGTTCCTGC
GCCGGTTGCATTCGATTCCTGTTTGTAATTGTCCTTTTAACAGCGATCGCGTATTTCGTCTCGCTCAGGC
GCAATCACGAATGAATAACGGTTTGGTTGATGCGAGTGATTTTGATGACGAGCGTAATGGCTGGCCTGTT
GAACAAGTCTGGAAAGAAATGCATAAACTTTTGCCATTCTCACCGGATTCAGTCGTCACTCATGGTGATT
TCTCACTTGATAACCTTATTTTTGACGAGGGGAAATTAATAGGTTGTATTGATGTTGGACGAGTCGGAAT
CGCAGACCGATACCAGGATCTTGCCATCCTATGGAACTGCCTCGGTGAGTTTTCTCCTTCATTACAGAAA
CGGCTTTTTCAAAAATATGGTATTGATAATCCTGATATGAATAAATTGCAGTTTCATTTGATGCTCGATG
AGTTTTTCTAACTGCAGTTAATACGACTCACTATAGGGGAATTGTGAGCGGATAACAATTCCCCTCAAGA
AATAATTTTTTTAACTTTAAGAAGGAGATATTATGATGGAGAGCAACACCAGTAGCAGTTTGGAGAATCT
CGCGACAGCACCGGTGAACCAGATTCAGGAAACGATTAGCGATAACTGCGTAGTCATTTTTTCAAAAACG
TCGTGTAGTTATTGCACCATGGCAAAGAAACTCTTCCACGATATGAACGTCAACTACAAAGTCGTCGAAC
TGGATCTGCTGGAGTACGGTAATCAGTTTCAGGATGCGCTGTACAAAATGACAGGCGAGCGCACGGTCCC
GCGCATTTTTGTTAATGGCACCTTCATCGGCGGGGCTACCGACACCCATCGCCTTCATAAAGAGGGAAAG
CTGCTGCCGTTAGTGCATCAATGTTATTTGAAAAAATCTAAACGCAAGGAGTTTCAGGGTGCTTCTGGTG
GTGGTTCTTCTGGTGGTCACATGGCGGCCGCAAACAGCAGCTGCTTTAGCTTTGTGAAAGAAGATGTGTT
TACCTGGCGCCCGGAACAGCCGTTTGATTTTATTTTTGATTATGTGTTTTTTTGCGCGATTGATCCGAAA
ATGCGCCCGGCGTGGGGCAAAGCGATGTATGAACTGCTGAAACCGGATGGCGAACTGATTACCCTGATGT
ATCCGATTACCAACCATGAAGGCGGCCCGCCGTTTAGCGTGAGCGAAAGCGAATATGAAAAAGTGCTGGT
GCCGCTGGGCTTTAAACAGCTGAGCCTGGAAGATTATAGCGATCTGGCGGTGGAACCGCGCAAAGGCAAA
GAAAAACTGGCGCGCTGGAAAAAAATGAACAACTAAAAGCTTACTCGAGCACCACCACCACCACCA
Features (pLannotate 1.2.2; 30 found; start..end, strand, type, name):
     11..60      +  CDS            SET1 (fragment): solubility-enhancement tag derived from T7 phage gene 10B
     68..115     +  terminator     T7 terminator: transcription terminator for bacteriophage T7 RNA polymerase
    152..580     +  rep_origin     f1 ori (sequence partly withheld): f1 bacteriophage origin of replication; arrow indicates direction of (+) strand synthesis
    633..690     +  promoter       AmpR promoter (fragment): bla
    699..1514    -  CDS            KanR: aminoglycoside phosphotransferase; aph(3')-Ia; confers resistance to kanamycin in bacteria or G418 (Geneticin®) in eukaryotes
   1636..2224    +  rep_origin     ori: high-copy-number ColE1/pMB1/pBR322/pUC origin of replication
   2410..2549    -  misc_feature   bom: basis of mobility region from pBR322
   2651..2842    -  CDS            rop: Rop protein, which maintains plasmids at low copy number; rop
   2859..3239    +  CDS            YPB1_ECOLX: Protein predicted: Swiss-Prot protein existence level 4. From Escherichia coli.
   3311..3602    -  CDS            TcR (fragment): tetracycline efflux protein; tet; confers resistance to tetracycline
   3617..3638    -  protein_bind   CAP binding site: CAP binding activates transcription in the presence of cAMP. E. coli catabolite activator protein
   3651..4733    -  CDS            lacI: lac repressor; lacI; The lac repressor binds to the lac operator to inhibit transcription in E. coli. This inhibition can be relieved by adding lactose or isopropyl-β-D-thiogalactopyranoside (IPTG).
   4734..4811    -  promoter       lacI promoter: lacI
   4819..5098    -  CDS            TcR (fragment): tetracycline efflux protein; tet; confers resistance to tetracycline
   5120..5138    +  promoter       T7 promoter: promoter for bacteriophage T7 RNA polymerase
   5139..5163    +  protein_bind   lac operator: The lac repressor binds to the lac operator to inhibit transcription in E. coli. This inhibition can be relieved by adding lactose or isopropyl-β-D-thiogalactopyranoside (IPTG). lac repressor encoded by lacI
   5178..5200    +  RBS            RBS: efficient ribosome binding site from bacteriophage T7 gene 10 (Olins and Rangwala, 1989)
   5219..5235    +  CDS            capTEV™ (fragment): composite tag for in vivo biotinylation, TEV protease cleavage, and 6xHis tagging
   5246..5263    +  CDS            thrombin site: thrombin recognition and cleavage site
   5267..5299    +  CDS            T7 tag (gene 10 leader): leader peptide from bacteriophage T7 gene 10 promotes efficient translation in E. coli
   5360..5653    +  CDS            HOL1 (fragment): HOL1_ARATH - Experimental evidence at protein level: Swiss-Prot protein existence level 1. S-adenosyl-L-methionine-dependent methyltransferase. Involved in glucosinolate metabolism and defense against phytopathogens. Highly reactive to thiocyanate (NCS(-)) derived from myrosinase-mediated hydrolysis of glucosinolates upon tissue damage. From Arabidopsis thaliana (Mouse-ear cress).
   5651..6061    +  CDS            GLRX2 (fragment): GLRX2_HUMAN - Also known as GRX2. Experimental evidence at protein level: Swiss-Prot protein existence level 1. Glutathione-dependent oxidoreductase that facilitates the maintenance of mitochondrial redox homeostasis upon induction of apoptosis by oxidative stress. Involved in response to hydrogen peroxide and regulation of apoptosis caused by oxidative stress. Acts as a very efficient catalyst of monothiol reactions because of its high affinity for protein glutathione-mixed disulfides. Can receive electrons not only from glutathione (GSH), but also from thioredoxin reductase supporting both m
   6074..6102    +  promoter       J23119 promoter (fragment): bacterial promoter (Registry of Standard Biological Parts BBa J23119)
   6118..6932    +  CDS            KanR (fragment): aminoglycoside phosphotransferase; aph(3')-Ia; confers resistance to kanamycin in bacteria or G418 (Geneticin®) in eukaryotes
   6940..6958    +  promoter       T7 promoter: promoter for bacteriophage T7 RNA polymerase
   6959..6983    +  protein_bind   lac operator: The lac repressor binds to the lac operator to inhibit transcription in E. coli. This inhibition can be relieved by adding lactose or isopropyl-β-D-thiogalactopyranoside (IPTG). lac repressor encoded by lacI
   7001..7019    +  RBS            RBS (fragment): efficient ribosome binding site from bacteriophage T7 gene 10 (Olins and Rangwala, 1989)
   7027..7398    +  CDS            GLRX2 (fragment): GLRX2_HUMAN - Also known as GRX2. Experimental evidence at protein level: Swiss-Prot protein existence level 1. Glutathione-dependent oxidoreductase that facilitates the maintenance of mitochondrial redox homeostasis upon induction of apoptosis by oxidative stress. Involved in response to hydrogen peroxide and regulation of apoptosis caused by oxidative stress. Acts as a very efficient catalyst of monothiol reactions because of its high affinity for protein glutathione-mixed disulfides. Can receive electrons not only from glutathione (GSH), but also from thioredoxin reductase supporting both m
   7456..7791    +  CDS            HOL2 (fragment): HOL2_ARATH - Experimental evidence at protein level: Swiss-Prot protein existence level 1. S-adenosyl-L-methionine-dependent methyltransferase. Involved in glucosinolate metabolism and defense against phytopathogens (By similarity). From Arabidopsis thaliana (Mouse-ear cress).
   7811..1       +  CDS            9xHis (fragment) (across the origin): 9xHis affinity tag
