[The description below was written by a language model from this plasmid's Addgene catalogue record and pLannotate feature annotations shown in this document.]
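Description:
pDH009 is a bacterial expression plasmid built on the pET28b backbone (about 7.8 kb) that encodes the two halves of a split methyl halide transferase (sMHT), each fused to the glutaredoxin GRX2. It is propagated in E. coli under kanamycin selection. The backbone carries a ColE1/pBR322-type origin together with rop and the bom region, consistent with its listing as low copy. It also has an f1 origin and the lacI repressor gene with its own promoter.

The payload consists of two separate T7 promoter/lac operator/ribosome-binding-site units, so both fragments are transcribed by T7 RNA polymerase and are IPTG-inducible. The first unit retains the pET28 N-terminal leader (a His-tag fragment, thrombin site and T7 tag) followed by sMHT residues 1–113 fused to GRX2. The second encodes GRX2 fused to sMHT residues 114–230, followed by a C-terminal His tag fragment and the T7 terminator. The annotation software matches the MHT segments to Arabidopsis HOL1/HOL2 methyltransferases and the GRX2 segments to human GLRX2. These are homology hits, and the record itself does not state the source organism of the MHT.

Between the two units lies a second kanamycin-resistance coding sequence behind a J23119 promoter fragment. The record does not explain this cassette; it may be left over from the way the split variant was constructed.

The associated work describes a split MHT AND gate that reports by synthesising an indicator gas. Here the paired GRX2 domains presumably serve as the interacting partners that bring the two fragments together to restore enzyme activity, though the record does not spell out that mechanism.
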