Addgene plasmid #157644: pDH009
Purpose: sMHT-113 fused to GRX2
Depositing lab: Jonathan Silberg. Depositing organization: Rice University. Publication: A Split Methyl Halide Transferase AND Gate That Reports by Synthesizing an Indicator Gas. Fulk EM, Huh D, Atkinson JT, Lie M, Masiello CA, Silberg JJ. ACS Synth Biol. 2020 Nov 20;9(11):3104-3113. doi: 10.1021/acssynbio.0c00355. Epub 2020 Oct 26. PubMed 33104325.
Backbone
  Vector backbone: pET28b
  Total vector size (bp): 7833
  Vector type: Bacterial Expression
Growth in bacteria
  Bacterial resistance: Kanamycin, 50 μg/mL
  Growth temperature: 37°C
  Growth strain: DH5alpha
  Copy number: Low Copy
Gene/Insert 1
  Gene/Insert name: sMHT(1-113)-GRX2
Gene/Insert 2
  Gene/Insert name: GRX2-sMHT(114-230)
Terms and licenses: Academic/Nonprofit Terms; Industry Terms: Not Available to Industry
How to cite: pDH009 was a gift from Jonathan Silberg (Addgene plasmid # 157644 ; http://n2t.net/addgene:157644 ; RRID:Addgene_157644)
